Addgene plasmid #158198: pcDNA3.1-Gαi*-BERKY3
Purpose: BRET biosensor for detection of Gαi-GTP in mammalian expression vector pcDNA3.1(+)
Depositing lab: Mikel Garcia-Marcos. Depositing organization: Boston University Medical Campus. Publication: Revealing the Activity of Trimeric G-proteins in Live Cells with a Versatile Biosensor Design. Maziarz M, Park JC, Leyme A, Marivin A, Garcia-Lopez A, Patel PP, Garcia-Marcos M. Cell. 2020 Jun 27. pii: S0092-8674(20)30752-2. doi: 10.1016/j.cell.2020.06.020. PubMed 32634377.
Backbone
  Vector backbone: pcDNA3.1(+)
  Backbone size w/o insert (bp): 5428
  Total vector size (bp): 8617
  Vector type: Mammalian Expression
  Selectable markers: Zeocin
Growth in bacteria
  Bacterial resistance: Ampicillin, 100 μg/mL
  Growth temperature: 37°C
  Growth strain: DH5alpha
  Copy number: High Copy
Gene/Insert
  Gene/Insert name: Lyn11-Nluc-ER/K linker-3xYFP-KB1753-myc (alt name: Gαi*-BERKY3)
  Insert size (bp): 3189
  Promoter: CMV
  Tag / fusion protein: myc (C terminal on insert)
  Cloning method: Restriction Enzyme; 5′ cloning site Nhel (not destroyed); 3′ cloning site Xbal (not destroyed)
  Sequencing primers: 5′ CMV-F; 3′ BGH-rev
Terms and licenses: Academic/Nonprofit Terms; Industry Terms: Not Available to Industry
How to cite: pcDNA3.1-Gαi*-BERKY3 was a gift from Mikel Garcia-Marcos (Addgene plasmid # 158198 ; http://n2t.net/addgene:158198 ; RRID:Addgene_158198)
