[The description below was written by a language model from this plasmid's Addgene catalogue record and pLannotate feature annotations shown in this document.]
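Description:
pcDNA3.1-Gαi*-BERKY3 is a mammalian expression plasmid built on pcDNA3.1(+) that encodes a single-chain, bioluminescence resonance energy transfer (BRET) biosensor for GTP-bound, active Gαi. It is maintained in E. coli through a high-copy ColE1/pUC-type origin with ampicillin resistance (β-lactamase). It also carries an f1 origin and a Zeocin resistance cassette, in which the Sh ble gene sits behind both the SV40 early promoter and the bacterial EM7 promoter and is followed by an SV40 polyadenylation signal. This cassette allows selection in mammalian cells.

The payload is placed between the NheI and XbaI sites. It is driven by the CMV immediate-early enhancer/promoter and terminated by the bGH polyadenylation signal, and an upstream T7 promoter is also present. According to the catalogue entry, the open reading frame consists of a Lyn11 membrane-targeting sequence, NanoLuc luciferase as BRET donor, an ER/K linker, three tandem YFP copies as acceptor, the KB1753 module and a C-terminal myc tag. The biosensor's stated purpose implies that KB1753 serves as the Gαi-GTP detector. The feature table confirms Nluc and three consecutive Citrine-type YFP units, and it also flags a TEV protease site just after Nluc. The Lyn11, ER/K linker, KB1753 and myc segments were not annotated automatically, although unannotated gaps exist where they would lie. The short HIV-1 LTR, lacI and Klebsiella ble fragment calls are probably annotation artefacts of backbone sequence.

The sequenced record is 8,113 nt, whereas the catalogue lists a total size of 8,617 bp, and the record does not explain this difference. The construct is used to monitor endogenous Gαi activation in live cells through changes in the BRET signal.
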