Features (pLannotate 1.2.2; 25 found; start..end, strand, type, name):
      1..380     +  enhancer       CMV enhancer: human cytomegalovirus immediate early enhancer
    381..584     +  promoter       CMV promoter: human cytomegalovirus (CMV) immediate early promoter
    580..613     +  LTR            5' LTR (truncated) (fragment): truncated 5' long terminal repeat (LTR) from HIV-1
    629..647     +  promoter       T7 promoter: promoter for bacteriophage T7 RNA polymerase
    742..1254    +  CDS            Nluc: NanoLuc® luciferase human codon-optimized
   1279..1299    +  CDS            TEV site: tobacco etch virus (TEV) protease recognition and cleavage site
   1555..2271    +  CDS            Citrine: Citrine is a basic (constitutively fluorescent) yellow fluorescent protein published in 2001, derived from Aequorea victoria. It has moderate acid sensitivity.
   2287..3003    +  CDS            Citrine: Citrine is a basic (constitutively fluorescent) yellow fluorescent protein published in 2001, derived from Aequorea victoria. It has moderate acid sensitivity.
   3016..3732    +  CDS            Citrine: Citrine is a basic (constitutively fluorescent) yellow fluorescent protein published in 2001, derived from Aequorea victoria. It has moderate acid sensitivity.
   3893..4117    +  polyA_signal   bGH poly(A) signal: bovine growth hormone polyadenylation signal
   4121..4142    +  promoter       SV40 promoter (fragment): SV40 enhancer and early promoter
   4163..4591    +  rep_origin     f1 ori (sequence partly withheld): f1 bacteriophage origin of replication; arrow indicates direction of (+) strand synthesis
   4605..4934    +  promoter       SV40 promoter: SV40 enhancer and early promoter
   4982..5029    +  promoter       EM7 promoter: synthetic bacterial promoter&nbsp
   5048..5422    +  CDS            BleoR: antibiotic-binding protein; Sh ble from Streptoalloteichus hindustanus; confers resistance to bleomycin, phleomycin, and Zeocin™
   5432..5557    +  CDS            ble (fragment): BLE_KLEPN - Experimental evidence at protein level: Swiss-Prot protein existence level 1. Binding protein with a strong affinity to the bleomycin family of antibiotics. Binds to CL990; an antimitotic-antibiotic compound. From Klebsiella pneumoniae.
   5552..5673    +  polyA_signal   SV40 poly(A) signal: SV40 polyadenylation signal
   5746..5762    -  protein_bind   lac operator: The lac repressor binds to the lac operator to inhibit transcription in E. coli. This inhibition can be relieved by adding lactose or isopropyl-β-D-thiogalactopyranoside (IPTG). lac repressor encoded by lacI
   5770..5800    -  promoter       lac promoter: promoter for the E. coli lac operon
   5815..5836    -  protein_bind   CAP binding site: CAP binding activates transcription in the presence of cAMP. E. coli catabolite activator protein
   5849..5941    -  CDS            lacI (fragment): lac repressor; lacI; The lac repressor binds to the lac operator to inhibit transcription in E. coli. This inhibition can be relieved by adding lactose or isopropyl-β-D-thiogalactopyranoside (IPTG).
   6124..6712    -  rep_origin     ori: high-copy-number ColE1/pMB1/pBR322/pUC origin of replication
   6883..7743    -  CDS            AmpR: β-lactamase; bla; confers resistance to ampicillin, carbenicillin, and related antibiotics
   7744..7848    -  promoter       AmpR promoter: bla
   7907..7959    -  misc_feature   bom (fragment): basis of mobility region from pBR322
>Addgene plasmid #158198 | pcDNA3.1-Gαi*-BERKY3 | addgene full sequence | sequence record 311190 | Addgene NGS Result
GACATTGATTATTGACTAGTTATTAATAGTAATCAATTACGGGGTCATTAGTTCATAGCCCATATATGGA
GTTCCGCGTTACATAACTTACGGTAAATGGCCCGCCTGGCTGACCGCCCAACGACCCCCGCCCATTGACG
TCAATAATGACGTATGTTCCCATAGTAACGCCAATAGGGACTTTCCATTGACGTCAATGGGTGGAGTATT
TACGGTAAACTGCCCACTTGGCAGTACATCAAGTGTATCATATGCCAAGTACGCCCCCTATTGACGTCAA
TGACGGTAAATGGCCCGCCTGGCATTATGCCCAGTACATGACCTTATGGGACTTTCCTACTTGGCAGTAC
ATCTACGTATTAGTCATCGCTATTACCATGGTGATGCGGTTTTGGCAGTACATCAATGGGCGTGGATAGC
GGTTTGACTCACGGGGATTTCCAAGTCTCCACCCCATTGACGTCAATGGGAGTTTGTTTTGGCACCAAAA
TCAACGGGACTTTCCAAAATGTCGTAACAACTCCGCCCCATTGACGCAAATGGGCGGTAGGCGTGTACGG
TGGGAGGTCTATATAAGCAGAGCTCTCTGGCTAACTAGAGAACCCACTGCTTACTGGCTTATCGAAATTA
ATACGACTCACTATAGGGAGACCCAAGCTGGCTAGCATGGGATGTATAAAATCAAAAGGGAAAGACAGCA
AGCTTGGATCAGGCGGTAGCGGGGGATCAGGCGGTAGCGGGATGGTCTTCACACTCGAAGATTTCGTTGG
GGACTGGCGACAGACAGCCGGCTACAACCTGGACCAAGTCCTTGAACAGGGAGGTGTGTCCAGTTTGTTT
CAGAATCTCGGGGTGTCCGTAACTCCGATCCAAAGGATTGTCCTGAGCGGTGAAAATGGGCTGAAGATCG
ACATCCATGTCATCATCCCGTATGAAGGTCTGAGCGGCGACCAAATGGGCCAGATCGAAAAAATTTTTAA
GGTGGTGTACCCTGTGGATGATCATCACTTTAAGGTGATCCTGCACTATGGCACACTGGTAATCGACGGG
GTTACGCCGAACATGATCGACTATTTCGGACGGCCGTATGAAGGCATCGCCGTGTTCGACGGCAAAAAGA
TCACTGTAACAGGGACCCTGTGGAACGGCAACAAAATTATCGACGAGCGCCTGATCAACCCCGACGGCTC
CCTGCTGTTCCGAGTAACCATCAACGGAGTGACCGGCTGGCGGCTGTGCGAACGCATTCTGGCGGAATTC
GGATCTGGTGGTTCAGGCGAAAACCTGTATTTTCAGGGCGGAAGCGGAGAAGAGGAGGAAAAGAAAAAAC
AACAGGAGGAGGAGGCGGAGAGGCTGAGGAGGATACAAGAGGAAATGGAAAAAGAAAGAAAGCGGCGAGA
GGAAGATGAGCAGCGACGCCGCAAGGAGGAGGAAGAGAGAAGGATGAAATTGGAGATGGAGGCAAAACGC
AAACAAGAAGAGGAAGAACGGAAGAAACGGGAGGATGATGAAAAGCGGAAGAAAAAGGGATCTGGAGGGT
CAGGGGGCGCGCCCATGGTTTCAAAGGGAGAAGAGTTGTTCACAGGGGTTGTACCGATTCTTGTAGAACT
TGACGGAGATGTCAACGGGCACAAGTTTAGTGTAAGTGGAGAAGGCGAGGGCGATGCGACCTATGGAAAA
CTGACCCTTAAATTTATTTGTACTACGGGTAAATTGCCCGTTCCCTGGCCGACATTGGTAACTACATTCG
GATATGGTTTGATGTGCTTTGCAAGGTATCCGGATCACATGAAGCAGCATGATTTCTTCAAGTCCGCCAT
GCCCGAAGGCTACGTCCAGGAGCGCACCATCTTCTTCAAGGACGACGGCAACTACAAGACCCGCGCCGAG
GTGAAGTTCGAGGGCGACACCCTGGTGAACCGCATCGAGCTGAAGGGCATCGACTTCAAGGAGGACGGCA
ACATCCTGGGGCACAAGCTGGAGTACAACTACAACAGCCACAACGTCTATATCATGGCCGACAAGCAGAA
GAACGGCATCAAGGTGAACTTCAAGATCCGCCACAACATCGAGGACGGCAGCGTGCAGCTCGCCGACCAC
TACCAGCAGAACACCCCCATCGGCGACGGCCCCGTGCTGCTGCCCGACAACCACTACCTGAGCTACCAGT
CCGCCCTGAGCAAAGACCCCAACGAGAAGCGCGATCACATGGTCCTGCTGGAGTTCGTGACCGCCGCCGG
GATCACTCTCGGCATGGACGAGCTGTACAAGGGCGCGCCCGGAGGAATGGTTTCAAAGGGAGAAGAGTTG
TTCACAGGGGTTGTACCGATTCTTGTAGAACTTGACGGAGATGTCAACGGGCACAAGTTTAGTGTAAGTG
GAGAAGGCGAGGGCGATGCGACCTATGGAAAACTGACCCTTAAATTTATTTGTACTACGGGTAAATTGCC
CGTTCCCTGGCCGACATTGGTAACTACATTCGGATATGGTTTGATGTGCTTTGCAAGGTATCCGGATCAC
ATGAAGCAGCATGATTTCTTCAAGTCCGCCATGCCCGAAGGCTACGTCCAGGAGCGCACCATCTTCTTCA
AGGACGACGGCAACTACAAGACCCGCGCCGAGGTGAAGTTCGAGGGCGACACCCTGGTGAACCGCATCGA
GCTGAAGGGCATCGACTTCAAGGAGGACGGCAACATCCTGGGGCACAAGCTGGAGTACAACTACAACAGC
CACAACGTCTATATCATGGCCGACAAGCAGAAGAACGGCATCAAGGTGAACTTCAAGATCCGCCACAACA
TCGAGGACGGCAGCGTGCAGCTCGCCGACCACTACCAGCAGAACACCCCCATCGGCGACGGCCCCGTGCT
GCTGCCCGACAACCACTACCTGAGCTACCAGTCCGCCCTGAGCAAAGACCCCAACGAGAAGCGCGATCAC
ATGGTCCTGCTGGAGTTCGTGACCGCCGCCGGGATCACTCTCGGCATGGACGAGCTGTACAAGGGATCCG
GAGGAATGGTTTCAAAGGGAGAAGAGTTGTTCACAGGGGTTGTACCGATTCTTGTAGAACTTGACGGAGA
TGTCAACGGGCACAAGTTTAGTGTAAGTGGAGAAGGCGAGGGCGATGCGACCTATGGAAAACTGACCCTT
AAATTTATTTGTACTACGGGTAAATTGCCCGTTCCCTGGCCGACATTGGTAACTACATTCGGATATGGTT
TGATGTGCTTTGCAAGGTATCCGGATCACATGAAGCAGCATGATTTCTTCAAGTCCGCCATGCCCGAAGG
CTACGTCCAGGAGCGCACCATCTTCTTCAAGGACGACGGCAACTACAAGACCCGCGCCGAGGTGAAGTTC
GAGGGCGACACCCTGGTGAACCGCATCGAGCTGAAGGGCATCGACTTCAAGGAGGACGGCAACATCCTGG
GGCACAAGCTGGAGTACAACTACAACAGCCACAACGTCTATATCATGGCCGACAAGCAGAAGAACGGCAT
CAAGGTGAACTTCAAGATCCGCCACAACATCGAGGACGGCAGCGTGCAGCTCGCCGACCACTACCAGCAG
AACACCCCCATCGGCGACGGCCCCGTGCTGCTGCCCGACAACCACTACCTGAGCTACCAGTCCGCCCTGA
GCAAAGACCCCAACGAGAAGCGCGATCACATGGTCCTGCTGGAGTTCGTGACCGCCGCCGGGATCACTCT
CGGCATGGACGAGCTGTACAAGGGATCCGGTGGCACCGGTGGATCAGGCTCTTCTCGAGGTTACTACCAT
GGTATTTGGGTGGGTGAAGAAGGTCGACTTTCTCGAGGTGGAGAACAAAAACTTATTTCTGAAGAAGATC
TGTGATCTAGAGGGCCCGTTTAAACCCGCTGATCAGCCTCGACTGTGCCTTCTAGTTGCCAGCCATCTGT
TGTTTGCCCCTCCCCCGTGCCTTCCTTGACCCTGGAAGGTGCCACTCCCACTGTCCTTTCCTAATAAAAT
GAGGAAATTGCATCGCATTGTCTGAGTAGGTGTCATTCTATTCTGGGGGGTGGGGTGGGGCAGGACAGCA
AGGGGGAGGATTGGGAAGACAATAGCAGGCATGCTGGGGATGCGGTGGGCTCTATGGCTTCTGAGGCGGA
AAGAACCAGCTGGGGCTCTAGGGGGTATCCCC
[124 nt withheld, positions 4163-4286]
C
[91 nt withheld, positions 4288-4378]
A
[49 nt withheld, positions 4380-4428]
CCTTTGACGTTGGAGTCCACGTTCTTT
[37 nt withheld, positions 4456-4492]
ACCCTATCTCGGTCTATTCTTTTGATTTATAAGGGATTTTGCCGATTTCGGCCTATTGGTTAAAAAATGA
GCTGATTTAACAAAAATTTAACGCGAATTAATTCTGTGGAATGTGTGTCAGTTAGGGTGTGGAAAGTCCC
CAGGCTCCCCAGCAGGCAGAAGTATGCAAAGCATGCATCTCAATTAGTCAGCAACCAGGTGTGGAAAGTC
CCCAGGCTCCCCAGCAGGCAGAAGTATGCAAAGCATGCATCTCAATTAGTCAGCAACCATAGTCCCGCCC
CTAACTCCGCCCATCCCGCCCCTAACTCCGCCCAGTTCCGCCCATTCTCCGCCCCATGGCTGACTAATTT
TTTTTATTTATGCAGAGGCCGAGGCCGCCTCTGCCTCTGAGCTATTCCAGAAGTAGTGAGGAGGCTTTTT
TGGAGGCCTAGGCTTTTGCAAAAAGCTCCCGGGAGCTTGTATATCCATTTTCGGATCTGATCAGCACGTG
TTGACAATTAATCATCGGCATAGTATATCGGCATAGTATAATACGACAAGGTGAGGAACTAAACCATGGC
CAAGTTGACCAGTGCCGTTCCGGTGCTCACCGCGCGCGACGTCGCCGGAGCGGTCGAGTTCTGGACCGAC
CGGCTCGGGTTCTCCCGGGACTTCGTGGAGGACGACTTCGCCGGTGTGGTCCGGGACGACGTGACCCTGT
TCATCAGCGCGGTCCAGGACCAGGTGGTGCCGGACAACACCCTGGCCTGGGTGTGGGTGCGCGGCCTGGA
CGAGCTGTACGCCGAGTGGTCGGAGGTCGTGTCCACGAACTTCCGGGACGCCTCCGGGCCGGCCATGACC
GAGATCGGCGAGCAGCCGTGGGGGCGGGAGTTCGCCCTGCGCGACCCGGCCGGCAACTGCGTGCACTTCG
TGGCCGAGGAGCAGGACTGACACGTGCTACGAGATTTCGATTCCACCGCCGCCTTCTATGAAAGGTTGGG
CTTCGGAATCGTTTTCCGGGACGCCGGCTGGATGATCCTCCAGCGCGGGGATCTCATGCTGGAGTTCTTC
GCCCACCCCAACTTGTTTATTGCAGCTTATAATGGTTACAAATAAAGCAATAGCATCACAAATTTCACAA
ATAAAGCATTTTTTTCACTGCATTCTAGTTGTGGTTTGTCCAAACTCATCAATGTATCTTATCATGTCTG
TATACCGTCGACCTCTAGCTAGAGCTTGGCGTAATCATGGTCATAGCTGTTTCCTGTGTGAAATTGTTAT
CCGCTCACAATTCCACACAACATACGAGCCGGAAGCATAAAGTGTAAAGCCTGGGGTGCCTAATGAGTGA
GCTAACTCACATTAATTGCGTTGCGCTCACTGCCCGCTTTCCAGTCGGGAAACCTGTCGTGCCAGCTGCA
TTAATGAATCGGCCAACGCGCGGGGAGAGGCGGTTTGCGTATTGGGCGCTCTTCCGCTTCCTCGCTCACT
GACTCGCTGCGCTCGGTCGTTCGGCTGCGGCGAGCGGTATCAGCTCACTCAAAGGCGGTAATACGGTTAT
CCACAGAATCAGGGGATAACGCAGGAAAGAACATGTGAGCAAAAGGCCAGCAAAAGGCCAGGAACCGTAA
AAAGGCCGCGTTGCTGGCGTTTTTCCATAGGCTCCGCCCCCCTGACGAGCATCACAAAAATCGACGCTCA
AGTCAGAGGTGGCGAAACCCGACAGGACTATAAAGATACCAGGCGTTTCCCCCTGGAAGCTCCCTCGTGC
GCTCTCCTGTTCCGACCCTGCCGCTTACCGGATACCTGTCCGCCTTTCTCCCTTCGGGAAGCGTGGCGCT
TTCTCATAGCTCACGCTGTAGGTATCTCAGTTCGGTGTAGGTCGTTCGCTCCAAGCTGGGCTGTGTGCAC
GAACCCCCCGTTCAGCCCGACCGCTGCGCCTTATCCGGTAACTATCGTCTTGAGTCCAACCCGGTAAGAC
ACGACTTATCGCCACTGGCAGCAGCCACTGGTAACAGGATTAGCAGAGCGAGGTATGTAGGCGGTGCTAC
AGAGTTCTTGAAGTGGTGGCCTAACTACGGCTACACTAGAAGAACAGTATTTGGTATCTGCGCTCTGCTG
AAGCCAGTTACCTTCGGAAAAAGAGTTGGTAGCTCTTGATCCGGCAAACAAACCACCGCTGGTAGCGGTG
GTTTTTTTGTTTGCAAGCAGCAGATTACGCGCAGAAAAAAAGGATCTCAAGAAGATCCTTTGATCTTTTC
TACGGGGTCTGACGCTCAGTGGAACGAAAACTCACGTTAAGGGATTTTGGTCATGAGATTATCAAAAAGG
ATCTTCACCTAGATCCTTTTAAATTAAAAATGAAGTTTTAAATCAATCTAAAGTATATATGAGTAAACTT
GGTCTGACAGTTACCAATGCTTAATCAGTGAGGCACCTATCTCAGCGATCTGTCTATTTCGTTCATCCAT
AGTTGCCTGACTCCCCGTCGTGTAGATAACTACGATACGGGAGGGCTTACCATCTGGCCCCAGTGCTGCA
ATGATACCGCGAGACCCACGCTCACCGGCTCCAGATTTATCAGCAATAAACCAGCCAGCCGGAAGGGCCG
AGCGCAGAAGTGGTCCTGCAACTTTATCCGCCTCCATCCAGTCTATTAATTGTTGCCGGGAAGCTAGAGT
AAGTAGTTCGCCAGTTAATAGTTTGCGCAACGTTGTTGCCATTGCTACAGGCATCGTGGTGTCACGCTCG
TCGTTTGGTATGGCTTCATTCAGCTCCGGTTCCCAACGATCAAGGCGAGTTACATGATCCCCCATGTTGT
GCAAAAAAGCGGTTAGCTCCTTCGGTCCTCCGATCGTTGTCAGAAGTAAGTTGGCCGCAGTGTTATCACT
CATGGTTATGGCAGCACTGCATAATTCTCTTACTGTCATGCCATCCGTAAGATGCTTTTCTGTGACTGGT
GAGTACTCAACCAAGTCATTCTGAGAATAGTGTATGCGGCGACCGAGTTGCTCTTGCCCGGCGTCAATAC
GGGATAATACCGCGCCACATAGCAGAACTTTAAAAGTGCTCATCATTGGAAAACGTTCTTCGGGGCGAAA
ACTCTCAAGGATCTTACCGCTGTTGAGATCCAGTTCGATGTAACCCACTCGTGCACCCAACTGATCTTCA
GCATCTTTTACTTTCACCAGCGTTTCTGGGTGAGCAAAAACAGGAAGGCAAAATGCCGCAAAAAAGGGAA
TAAGGGCGACACGGAAATGTTGAATACTCATACTCTTCCTTTTTCAATATTATTGAAGCATTTATCAGGG
TTATTGTCTCATGAGCGGATACATATTTGAATGTATTTAGAAAAATAAACAAATAGGGGTTCCGCGCACA
TTTCCCCGAAAAGTGCCACCTGACGTCGACGGATCGGGAGATCTCCCGATCCCCTATGGTGCACTCTCAG
TACAATCTGCTCTGATGCCGCATAGTTAAGCCAGTATCTGCTCCCTGCTTGTGTGTTGGAGGTCGCTGAG
TAGTGCGCGAGCAAAATTTAAGCTACAACAAGGCAAGGCTTGACCGACAATTGCATGAAGAATCTGCTTA
GGGTTAGGCGTTTTGCGCTGCTTCGCGATGTACGGGCCAGATATACGCGTT
