>Addgene plasmid #158198 | pcDNA3.1-Gαi*-BERKY3 | depositor partial sequence | sequence record 305175 | insert between Nhel/Xbal
ATGGGATGTATAAAATCAAAAGGGAAAGACAGCAAGCTTGGATCAGGCGGTAGCGGGGGATCAGGCGGTA
GCGGGATGGTCTTCACACTCGAAGATTTCGTTGGGGACTGGCGACAGACAGCCGGCTACAACCTGGACCA
AGTCCTTGAACAGGGAGGTGTGTCCAGTTTGTTTCAGAATCTCGGGGTGTCCGTAACTCCGATCCAAAGG
ATTGTCCTGAGCGGTGAAAATGGGCTGAAGATCGACATCCATGTCATCATCCCGTATGAAGGTCTGAGCG
GCGACCAAATGGGCCAGATCGAAAAAATTTTTAAGGTGGTGTACCCTGTGGATGATCATCACTTTAAGGT
GATCCTGCACTATGGCACACTGGTAATCGACGGGGTTACGCCGAACATGATCGACTATTTCGGACGGCCG
TATGAAGGCATCGCCGTGTTCGACGGCAAAAAGATCACTGTAACAGGGACCCTGTGGAACGGCAACAAAA
TTATCGACGAGCGCCTGATCAACCCCGACGGCTCCCTGCTGTTCCGAGTAACCATCAACGGAGTGACCGG
CTGGCGGCTGTGCGAACGCATTCTGGCGGAATTCGGATCTGGTGGTTCAGGCGAAAACCTGTATTTTCAG
GGCGGAAGCGGAGAAGAGGAGGAAAAGAAAAAACAACAGGAGGAGGAGGCGGAGAGGCTGAGGAGGATAC
AAGAGGAAATGGAAAAAGAAAGAAAGCGGCGAGAGGAAGATGAGCAGCGACGCCGCAAGGAGGAGGAAGA
GAGAAGGATGAAATTGGAGATGGAGGCAAAACGCAAACAAGAAGAGGAAGAACGGAAGAAACGGGAGGAT
GATGAAAAGCGGAAGAAAAAGGGATCTGGAGGGTCAGGGGGCGCGCCCATGGTTTCAAAGGGAGAAGAGT
TGTTCACAGGGGTTGTACCGATTCTTGTAGAACTTGACGGAGATGTCAACGGGCACAAGTTTAGTGTAAG
TGGAGAAGGCGAGGGCGATGCGACCTATGGAAAACTGACCCTTAAATTTATTTGTACTACGGGTAAATTG
CCCGTTCCCTGGCCGACATTGGTAACTACATTCGGATATGGTTTGATGTGCTTTGCAAGGTATCCGGATC
ACATGAAGCAGCATGATTTCTTCAAGTCCGCCATGCCCGAAGGCTACGTCCAGGAGCGCACCATCTTCTT
CAAGGACGACGGCAACTACAAGACCCGCGCCGAGGTGAAGTTCGAGGGCGACACCCTGGTGAACCGCATC
GAGCTGAAGGGCATCGACTTCAAGGAGGACGGCAACATCCTGGGGCACAAGCTGGAGTACAACTACAACA
GCCACAACGTCTATATCATGGCCGACAAGCAGAAGAACGGCATCAAGGTGAACTTCAAGATCCGCCACAA
CATCGAGGACGGCAGCGTGCAGCTCGCCGACCACTACCAGCAGAACACCCCCATCGGCGACGGCCCCGTG
CTGCTGCCCGACAACCACTACCTGAGCTACCAGTCCGCCCTGAGCAAAGACCCCAACGAGAAGCGCGATC
ACATGGTCCTGCTGGAGTTCGTGACCGCCGCCGGGATCACTCTCGGCATGGACGAGCTGTACAAGGGCGC
GCCCGGAGGAATGGTTTCAAAGGGAGAAGAGTTGTTCACAGGGGTTGTACCGATTCTTGTAGAACTTGAC
GGAGATGTCAACGGGCACAAGTTTAGTGTAAGTGGAGAAGGCGAGGGCGATGCGACCTATGGAAAACTGA
CCCTTAAATTTATTTGTACTACGGGTAAATTGCCCGTTCCCTGGCCGACATTGGTAACTACATTCGGATA
TGGTTTGATGTGCTTTGCAAGGTATCCGGATCACATGAAGCAGCATGATTTCTTCAAGTCCGCCATGCCC
GAAGGCTACGTCCAGGAGCGCACCATCTTCTTCAAGGACGACGGCAACTACAAGACCCGCGCCGAGGTGA
AGTTCGAGGGCGACACCCTGGTGAACCGCATCGAGCTGAAGGGCATCGACTTCAAGGAGGACGGCAACAT
CCTGGGGCACAAGCTGGAGTACAACTACAACAGCCACAACGTCTATATCATGGCCGACAAGCAGAAGAAC
GGCATCAAGGTGAACTTCAAGATCCGCCACAACATCGAGGACGGCAGCGTGCAGCTCGCCGACCACTACC
AGCAGAACACCCCCATCGGCGACGGCCCCGTGCTGCTGCCCGACAACCACTACCTGAGCTACCAGTCCGC
CCTGAGCAAAGACCCCAACGAGAAGCGCGATCACATGGTCCTGCTGGAGTTCGTGACCGCCGCCGGGATC
ACTCTCGGCATGGACGAGCTGTACAAGGGATCCGGAGGAATGGTTTCAAAGGGAGAAGAGTTGTTCACAG
GGGTTGTACCGATTCTTGTAGAACTTGACGGAGATGTCAACGGGCACAAGTTTAGTGTAAGTGGAGAAGG
CGAGGGCGATGCGACCTATGGAAAACTGACCCTTAAATTTATTTGTACTACGGGTAAATTGCCCGTTCCC
TGGCCGACATTGGTAACTACATTCGGATATGGTTTGATGTGCTTTGCAAGGTATCCGGATCACATGAAGC
AGCATGATTTCTTCAAGTCCGCCATGCCCGAAGGCTACGTCCAGGAGCGCACCATCTTCTTCAAGGACGA
CGGCAACTACAAGACCCGCGCCGAGGTGAAGTTCGAGGGCGACACCCTGGTGAACCGCATCGAGCTGAAG
GGCATCGACTTCAAGGAGGACGGCAACATCCTGGGGCACAAGCTGGAGTACAACTACAACAGCCACAACG
TCTATATCATGGCCGACAAGCAGAAGAACGGCATCAAGGTGAACTTCAAGATCCGCCACAACATCGAGGA
CGGCAGCGTGCAGCTCGCCGACCACTACCAGCAGAACACCCCCATCGGCGACGGCCCCGTGCTGCTGCCC
GACAACCACTACCTGAGCTACCAGTCCGCCCTGAGCAAAGACCCCAACGAGAAGCGCGATCACATGGTCC
TGCTGGAGTTCGTGACCGCCGCCGGGATCACTCTCGGCATGGACGAGCTGTACAAGGGATCCGGTGGCAC
CGGTGGATCAGGCTCTTCTCGAGGTTACTACCATGGTATTTGGGTGGGTGAAGAAGGTCGACTTTCTCGA
GGTGGAGAACAAAAACTTATTTCTGAAGAAGATCTGTGA
